Addgene plasmid #72908: N1-mSin1.2-GFP
Purpose: GFP-tagged mSin1 (isoform 2)
Depositing lab: Ivan Yudushkin. Publication: Localization of mTORC2 activity inside cells. Ebner M, Sinkovics B, Szczygiel M, Ribeiro DW, Yudushkin I. J Cell Biol. 2017 Jan 31. pii: jcb.201610060. doi: 10.1083/jcb.201610060. PubMed 28143890.
Backbone
  Vector backbone: N1
  Total vector size (bp): 6182
  Vector type: Mammalian Expression
Growth in bacteria
  Bacterial resistance: Kanamycin, 50 μg/mL
  Growth temperature: 37°C
  Growth strain: DH5alpha
  Copy number: High Copy
Gene/Insert
  Gene/Insert name: Target of rapamycin complex 2 subunit MAPKAP1, isoform 2 (alt name: mSin1.2)
  Species: H. sapiens (human)
  Entrez Gene: MAPKAP1 (a.k.a. JC310, MIP1, SIN1, SIN1b, SIN1g)
  Tag / fusion protein: eGFP (C terminal on insert)
  Cloning method: Restriction Enzyme; 5′ cloning site EcoRI (unknown if destroyed); 3′ cloning site XbaI (unknown if destroyed)
  Sequencing primers: 5′ TAACAACTCCGCCCCATT; 3′ cctctacaaatgtggtatggc
Terms and licenses: Academic/Nonprofit Terms; Industry Terms: Not Available to Industry
How to cite: N1-mSin1.2-GFP was a gift from Ivan Yudushkin (Addgene plasmid # 72908 ; http://n2t.net/addgene:72908 ; RRID:Addgene_72908)
