[The description below was written by a language model from this plasmid's Addgene catalogue record and pLannotate feature annotations shown in this document.]
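Description:
N1-mSin1.2-GFP is a 6,182 bp mammalian expression plasmid built on an N1-type backbone, in which the fluorescent protein lies downstream of the cloning site so that it is fused to the C terminus of the insert. It carries the human MAPKAP1 coding sequence, isoform 2 (mSin1.2, also known as SIN1), cloned between EcoRI and XbaI sites. Transcription is driven by the human cytomegalovirus immediate early enhancer and promoter. The MAPKAP1 open reading frame is followed by a short remnant of the multiple cloning site, which serves as a linker, and then by EGFP, and the transcript ends at an SV40 polyadenylation signal. The small "large T antigen" fragment annotated just before that signal is most likely part of the SV40 3′ region and not a functional coding element.

A high-copy ColE1/pUC-type origin supports propagation in bacteria, and selection is with kanamycin. The NeoR/KanR aminoglycoside phosphotransferase gene sits behind both a bacterial (bla-type) promoter and the SV40 enhancer/early promoter and is terminated by an HSV TK poly(A) signal. This arrangement means the same marker can also confer G418 resistance in mammalian cells. An f1 origin is present as well and permits single-stranded DNA production. The short ble and bGH poly(A) fragments appear to be backbone remnants.

mSin1 is a core subunit of mTOR complex 2, which phosphorylates Akt in response to growth factor signalling. The construct expresses a fluorescently tagged form of this subunit, and the associated study concerns the localization of mTORC2 activity inside cells, consistent with use in live or fixed cell imaging of mSin1 isoform 2.
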