Features (pLannotate 1.2.2; 16 found; start..end, strand, type, name):
     37..394     +  promoter       SV40 promoter: SV40 enhancer and early promoter
    429..1223    +  CDS            NeoR/KanR: aminoglycoside phosphotransferase from Tn5; aph(3')-II (or nptII); confers resistance to neomycin, kanamycin, and G418 (Geneticin®)
   1244..1396    +  CDS            ble (fragment): BLE_KLEPN - Experimental evidence at protein level: Swiss-Prot protein existence level 1. Binding protein with a strong affinity to the bleomycin family of antibiotics. Binds to CL990; an antimitotic-antibiotic compound. From Klebsiella pneumoniae.
   1455..1502    +  polyA_signal   HSV TK poly(A) signal: herpes simplex virus thymidine kinase polyadenylation signal (Cole and Stacy, 1985)
   1593..1609    -  polyA_signal   bGH poly(A) signal (fragment): bovine growth hormone polyadenylation signal
   1831..2419    +  rep_origin     ori: high-copy-number ColE1/pMB1/pBR322/pUC origin of replication
   2594..2897    +  enhancer       CMV enhancer: human cytomegalovirus immediate early enhancer
   2898..3101    +  promoter       CMV promoter: human cytomegalovirus (CMV) immediate early promoter
   3124..3167    +  misc_feature   MCS (fragment): multiple cloning site
   3173..4630    +  CDS            MAPKAP1 (fragment): SIN1_HUMAN - Also known as MIP1, SIN1. Experimental evidence at protein level: Swiss-Prot protein existence level 1. Subunit of mTORC2, which regulates cell growth and survival in response to hormonal signals. mTORC2 is activated by growth factors, but, in contrast to mTORC1, seems to be nutrient-insensitive. mTORC2 seems to function upstream of Rho GTPases to regulate the actin cytoskeleton, probably by activating one or more Rho-type guanine nucleotide exchange factors. mTORC2 promotes the serum-induced formation of stress-fibers or F-actin. mTORC2 plays a critical role in AKT1 'Ser-473' pho
   4631..4653    +  misc_feature   MCS (fragment): multiple cloning site
   4662..5380    +  CDS            EGFP (fragment): the original enhanced GFP (Yang et al., 1996) mammalian codon-optimized
   5397..5480    +  CDS            large T antigen (fragment): large T antigen from SV40 (simian virus 40)
   5503..5624    +  polyA_signal   SV40 poly(A) signal: SV40 polyadenylation signal
   5658..6086    -  rep_origin     f1 ori (sequence partly withheld): f1 bacteriophage origin of replication; arrow indicates direction of (+) strand synthesis
   6113..35      +  promoter       AmpR promoter (across the origin): bla
>Addgene plasmid #72908 | N1-mSin1.2-GFP | addgene full sequence | sequence record 174183 | Addgene NGS Result
GATAAATGCTTCAATAATATTGAAAAAGGAAGAGTCCTGAGGCGGAAAGAACCAGCTGTGGAATGTGTGT
CAGTTAGGGTGTGGAAAGTCCCCAGGCTCCCCAGCAGGCAGAAGTATGCAAAGCATGCATCTCAATTAGT
CAGCAACCAGGTGTGGAAAGTCCCCAGGCTCCCCAGCAGGCAGAAGTATGCAAAGCATGCATCTCAATTA
GTCAGCAACCATAGTCCCGCCCCTAACTCCGCCCATCCCGCCCCTAACTCCGCCCAGTTCCGCCCATTCT
CCGCCCCATGGCTGACTAATTTTTTTTATTTATGCAGAGGCCGAGGCCGCCTCGGCCTCTGAGCTATTCC
AGAAGTAGTGAGGAGGCTTTTTTGGAGGCCTAGGCTTTTGCAAAGATCGATCAAGAGACAGGATGAGGAT
CGTTTCGCATGATTGAACAAGATGGATTGCACGCAGGTTCTCCGGCCGCTTGGGTGGAGAGGCTATTCGG
CTATGACTGGGCACAACAGACAATCGGCTGCTCTGATGCCGCCGTGTTCCGGCTGTCAGCGCAGGGGCGC
CCGGTTCTTTTTGTCAAGACCGACCTGTCCGGTGCCCTGAATGAACTGCAAGACGAGGCAGCGCGGCTAT
CGTGGCTGGCCACGACGGGCGTTCCTTGCGCAGCTGTGCTCGACGTTGTCACTGAAGCGGGAAGGGACTG
GCTGCTATTGGGCGAAGTGCCGGGGCAGGATCTCCTGTCATCTCACCTTGCTCCTGCCGAGAAAGTATCC
ATCATGGCTGATGCAATGCGGCGGCTGCATACGCTTGATCCGGCTACCTGCCCATTCGACCACCAAGCGA
AACATCGCATCGAGCGAGCACGTACTCGGATGGAAGCCGGTCTTGTCGATCAGGATGATCTGGACGAAGA
GCATCAGGGGCTCGCGCCAGCCGAACTGTTCGCCAGGCTCAAGGCGAGCATGCCCGACGGCGAGGATCTC
GTCGTGACCCATGGCGATGCCTGCTTGCCGAATATCATGGTGGAAAATGGCCGCTTTTCTGGATTCATCG
ACTGTGGCCGGCTGGGTGTGGCGGACCGCTATCAGGACATAGCGTTGGCTACCCGTGATATTGCTGAAGA
GCTTGGCGGCGAATGGGCTGACCGCTTCCTCGTGCTTTACGGTATCGCCGCTCCCGATTCGCAGCGCATC
GCCTTCTATCGCCTTCTTGACGAGTTCTTCTGAGCGGGACTCTGGGGTTCGAAATGACCGACCAAGCGAC
GCCCAACCTGCCATCACGAGATTTCGATTCCACCGCCGCCTTCTATGAAAGGTTGGGCTTCGGAATCGTT
TTCCGGGACGCCGGCTGGATGATCCTCCAGCGCGGGGATCTCATGCTGGAGTTCTTCGCCCACCCTAGGG
GGAGGCTAACTGAAACACGGAAGGAGACAATACCGGAAGGAACCCGCGCTATGACGGCAATAAAAAGACA
GAATAAAACGCACGGTGTTGGGTCGTTTGTTCATAAACGCGGGGTTCGGTCCCAGGGCTGGCACTCTGTC
GATACCCCACCGAGACCCCATTGGGGCCAATACGCCCGCGTTTCTTCCTTTTCCCCACCCCACCCCCCAA
GTTCGGGTGAAGGCCCAGGGCTCGCAGCCAACGTCGGGGCGGCAGGCCCTGCCATAGCCTCAGGTTACTC
ATATATACTTTAGATTGATTTAAAACTTCATTTTTAATTTAAAAGGATCTAGGTGAAGATCCTTTTTGAT
AATCTCATGACCAAAATCCCTTAACGTGAGTTTTCGTTCCACTGAGCGTCAGACCCCGTAGAAAAGATCA
AAGGATCTTCTTGAGATCCTTTTTTTCTGCGCGTAATCTGCTGCTTGCAAACAAAAAAACCACCGCTACC
AGCGGTGGTTTGTTTGCCGGATCAAGAGCTACCAACTCTTTTTCCGAAGGTAACTGGCTTCAGCAGAGCG
CAGATACCAAATACTGTTCTTCTAGTGTAGCCGTAGTTAGGCCACCACTTCAAGAACTCTGTAGCACCGC
CTACATACCTCGCTCTGCTAATCCTGTTACCAGTGGCTGCTGCCAGTGGCGATAAGTCGTGTCTTACCGG
GTTGGACTCAAGACGATAGTTACCGGATAAGGCGCAGCGGTCGGGCTGAACGGGGGGTTCGTGCACACAG
CCCAGCTTGGAGCGAACGACCTACACCGAACTGAGATACCTACAGCGTGAGCTATGAGAAAGCGCCACGC
TTCCCGAAGGGAGAAAGGCGGACAGGTATCCGGTAAGCGGCAGGGTCGGAACAGGAGAGCGCACGAGGGA
GCTTCCAGGGGGAAACGCCTGGTATCTTTATAGTCCTGTCGGGTTTCGCCACCTCTGACTTGAGCGTCGA
TTTTTGTGATGCTCGTCAGGGGGGCGGAGCCTATGGAAAAACGCCAGCAACGCGGCCTTTTTACGGTTCC
TGGCCTTTTGCTGGCCTTTTGCTCACATGTTCTTTCCTGCGTTATCCCCTGATTCTGTGGATAACCGTAT
TACCGCCATGCATTAGTTATTAATAGTAATCAATTACGGGGTCATTAGTTCATAGCCCATATATGGAGTT
CCGCGTTACATAACTTACGGTAAATGGCCCGCCTGGCTGACCGCCCAACGACCCCCGCCCATTGACGTCA
ATAATGACGTATGTTCCCATAGTAACGCCAATAGGGACTTTCCATTGACGTCAATGGGTGGAGTATTTAC
GGTAAACTGCCCACTTGGCAGTACATCAAGTGTATCATATGCCAAGTACGCCCCCTATTGACGTCAATGA
CGGTAAATGGCCCGCCTGGCATTATGCCCAGTACATGACCTTATGGGACTTTCCTACTTGGCAGTACATC
TACGTATTAGTCATCGCTATTACCATGGTGATGCGGTTTTGGCAGTACATCAATGGGCGTGGATAGCGGT
TTGACTCACGGGGATTTCCAAGTCTCCACCCCATTGACGTCAATGGGAGTTTGTTTTGGCACCAAAATCA
ACGGGACTTTCCAAAATGTCGTAACAACTCCGCCCCATTGACGCAAATGGGCGGTAGGCGTGTACGGTGG
GAGGTCTATATAAGCAGAGCTGGTTTAGTGAACCGTCAGATCCGCTAGCGCTACCGGACTCAGATCTCGA
GCTCAAGCTTCGAATTCCCACCATGGCCTTCTTGGACAATCCAACTATCATTCTAGCTCATATTCGACAG
TCACATGTGACCAGTGATGACACGGGAATGTGTGAGATGGTTCTCATTGATCATGATGTTGACCTAGAGA
AGATTCATCCTCCTTCAATGCCTGGAGACAGTGGGTCAGAAATTCAGGGAAGCAATGGTGAGACTCAGGG
CTATGTATATGCCCAGTCAGTCGATATTACCTCAAGTTGGGACTTTGGTATTAGAAGACGCTCAAACACA
GCTCAAAGATTAGAACGACTCCGAAAAGAGAGACAAAACCAGATCAAATGCAAAAATATTCAGTGGAAAG
AAAGAAATTCTAAGCAATCAGCCCAGGAGTTAAAGTCACTGTTTGAAAAAAAATCTCTCAAAGAGAAGCC
TCCAATTTCTGGGAAGCAGTCGATATTATCTGTACGCCTAGAACAGTGCCCTCTGCAGCTGAATAACCCT
TTTAACGAGTATTCCAAATTTGATGGCAAGGGTCATGTAGGTACAACAGCAACCAAGAAGATCGATGTCT
ACCTCCCTCTGCACTCGAGCCAGGACAGACTGCTGCCAATGACCGTGGTGACAATGGCCAGCGCCAGGGT
GCAGGACCTGATCGGGCTCATCTGCTGGCAGTATACAAGCGAAGGACGGGAGCCGAAGCTCAATGACAAT
GTCAGTGCCTACTGCCTGCATATTGCTGAGGATGATGGGGAGGTGGACACCGATTTCCCCCCGCTGGATT
CCAATGAGCCCATTCATAAGTTTGGCTTCAGTACTTTGGCCCTGGTTGAAAAGTACTCATCTCCTGGTCT
GACATCCAAAGAGTCACTCTTTGTTCGAATAAATGCTGCTCATGGATTCTCCCTTATTCAGGTGGACAAC
ACAAAGGTTACCATGAAGGAAATCTTACTGAAGGCAGTGAAGCGAAGAAAAGGATCCCAGAAAGTTTCAG
GTTCAAGGGCAGACGGGGTTTTTGAGGAGGATTCGCAAATTGACATAGCCACAGTACAGGATATGCTTAG
CAGCCACCATTACAAGTCATTCAAAGTCAGCATGATCCACAGACTGCGATTCACAACCGACGTACAGCTA
GGTATCTCTGGAGACAAAGTAGAGATAGACCCTGTTACGAATCAGAAAGCCAGCACTAAGTTTTGGATTA
AGCAGAAACCCATCTCAATCGATTCCGACCTGCTCTGTGCCTGTGACCTTGCTGAAGAGAAAAGCCCCAG
TCACGCAATATTTAAACTCACGTATCTAAGCAATCACGACTATAAACACCTCTACTTTGAATCGGACGCT
GCTACCGTCAATGAAATTGTGCTCAAGGTTAACTACATCCTGGAATCGCGAGCTAGCACTGCCCGGGCTG
ACTACTTTGCTCAAAAACAAAGAAAACTGAACAGACGTACGAGCTTCAGCTTCCAGAAGGAGAAGAAATC
CGGGCAGCAGCCGCGGGCCCGGGATCCACCGGTCGCAACCTTGGTGAGCAAGGGCGAGGAGCTGTTCACC
GGGGTGGTGCCCATCCTGGTCGAGCTGGACGGCGACGTAAACGGCCACAAGTTCAGCGTGTCCGGCGAGG
GCGAGGGCGATGCCACCTACGGCAAGCTGACCCTGAAGTTCATCTGCACCACCGGCAAGCTGCCCGTGCC
CTGGCCCACCCTCGTGACCACCCTGACCTACGGCGTGCAGTGCTTCAGCCGCTACCCCGACCACATGAAG
CAGCACGACTTCTTCAAGTCCGCCATGCCCGAAGGCTACGTCCAGGAGCGCACCATCTTCTTCAAGGACG
ACGGCAACTACAAGACCCGCGCCGAGGTGAAGTTCGAGGGCGACACCCTGGTGAACCGCATCGAGCTGAA
GGGCATCGACTTCAAGGAGGACGGCAACATCCTGGGGCACAAGCTGGAGTACAACTACAACAGCCACAAC
GTCTATATCATGGCCGACAAGCAGAAGAACGGCATCAAGGTGAACTTCAAGATCCGCCACAACATCGAGG
ACGGCAGCGTGCAGCTCGCCGACCACTACCAGCAGAACACCCCCATCGGCGACGGCCCCGTGCTGCTGCC
CGACAACCACTACCTGAGCACCCAGTCCGCCCTGAGCAAAGACCCCAACGAGAAGCGCGATCACATGGTC
CTGCTGGAGTTCGTGACCGCCGCCGGGATCACTCTCGGCATGGACGAGCTGTACAAGTAAAGCGGCCGCG
ACTCTAGATCATAATCAGCCATACCACATTTGTAGAGGTTTTACTTGCTTTAAAAAACCTCCCACACCTC
CCCCTGAACCTGAAACATAAAATGAATGCAATTGTTGTTGTTAACTTGTTTATTGCAGCTTATAATGGTT
ACAAATAAAGCAATAGCATCACAAATTTCACAAATAAAGCATTTTTTTCACTGCATTCTAGTTGTGGTTT
GTCCAAACTCATCAATGTATCTTAAGGCGTAAATTGTAAGCGTTAATATTTTGTTAAAATTCGCGTTAAA
TTTTTGTTAAATCAGCTCATTTTTTAACCAATAGGCCGAAATCGGCAAAATCCCTTATAAATCAAAAGAA
TAGACCGAGATAGGGT
[37 nt withheld, positions 5757-5793]
AAAGAACGTGGACTCCAACGTCAAAGG
[49 nt withheld, positions 5821-5869]
T
[91 nt withheld, positions 5871-5961]
G
[124 nt withheld, positions 5963-6086]
CAGGTGGCACTTTTCGGGGAAATGTGCGCGGAACCCCTATTTGTTTATTTTTCTAAATACATTCAAATAT
GTATCCGCTCATGAGACAATAACCCT
